Addgene plasmid #39058: RAMP2
Purpose: Bacterial expression for structure determination; may not be full ORF
Depositing lab: Nicola Burgess-Brown. Depositing organization: University of Oxford.
Backbone
  Vector backbone: pNIC28-Bsa4
  Backbone manufacturer: SGC
  Vector type: Bacterial Expression
Growth in bacteria
  Bacterial resistance: Kanamycin, 50 μg/mL
  Growth temperature: 37°C
  Growth strain: Mach1
  Copy number: Low Copy
Gene/Insert
  Gene/Insert name: RAMP2 (alt names: Receptor activity-modifying protein 2 precursor CRLR activity-modifying-protein 2; PDB:2XVT)
  Species: H. sapiens (human)
  Insert size (bp): 373
  Entrez Gene: RAMP2
  Tag / fusion protein: His Tev (N terminal on insert)
  Cloning method: Ligation Independent Cloning
  Sequencing primers: 5′ T7; 3′ T7-term
Terms and licenses: Academic/Nonprofit Terms; Industry Terms: Not Available to Industry
Depositor comments: http://www.thesgc.org/structures/2XVT/ Alt_Gene_1=Receptor activity-modifying protein 2 precursor (CRLR activity-modifying-protein 2) (Calcitonin-receptor-like receptor-activity-modifying-protein 2)
How to cite: RAMP2 was a gift from Nicola Burgess-Brown (Addgene plasmid # 39058 ; http://n2t.net/addgene:39058 ; RRID:Addgene_39058)
