[The description below was written by a language model from this plasmid's Addgene catalogue record.]
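Description:
RAMP2 is a bacterial expression plasmid built on the pNIC28-Bsa4 backbone from the Structural Genomics Consortium, designed to produce a fragment of human receptor activity-modifying protein 2 in E. coli for structural work. The plasmid is selected with kanamycin and is recorded as low copy. No feature table accompanies the entry, so the origin of replication and the promoter are not explicitly stated. However, the listed sequencing primers (T7 forward and T7 terminator) indicate that the insert sits between T7 promoter and terminator elements, which would imply expression in a host supplying T7 RNA polymerase.

The insert is about 373 bp of human RAMP2 and was introduced by ligation-independent cloning. The record cautions that it may not be the full open reading frame, and the short length is consistent with a truncated domain construct rather than the complete precursor, although the exact boundaries are not given. The coding sequence is fused at its N-terminus to a histidine tag followed by a TEV protease site. This arrangement allows capture of the recombinant protein by immobilised metal affinity chromatography, after which the tag can be cleaved off to leave near-native protein.

RAMP2 is an accessory protein that partners with the calcitonin receptor-like receptor and modifies its activity. The stated purpose of this construct is bacterial expression for structure determination, and the record links it to a deposited Protein Data Bank structure. It is therefore suited to making purified RAMP2 protein for crystallography, biophysical characterisation or binding studies.
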