>Addgene plasmid #39058 | RAMP2 | depositor partial sequence | sequence record 49116 | RAMP2 sequence 373 bps
ATGCACCATCATCATCATCATTCTTCTGGTGTAGATCTGGGTACCGAGAACCTGTACTTCCAATCCATGA
CAGGCACACCAGGGTCAGAAGGGGGGACGGTGAAGAACTATGAGACAGCTGTCCAATTTTGCTGGAATCA
TTATAAGGATCAAATGGATCCTATCGAAAAGGATTGGTGCGACTGGGCCATGATTAGCAGGCCTTATAGC
ACCCTGCGAGATTGCCTGGAGCACTTTGCAGAGTTGTTTGACCTGGGCTTCCCCAATCCCTTGGCAGAGA
GGATCATCTTTGAGACTCACCAGATCCACTTTGCCAACTGCTCCCTGGTGCAGCCCACCTTCTCTTGACA
GTAAAGGTGGATACGGATCCGAA
