>Addgene plasmid #39058 | RAMP2 | addgene partial sequence | sequence record 53245 | T7 5'-TAATACGACTCACTATAGGG-3'
AATATTTTGTTTACTTTAAGAAGGAGATATACATATGCACCATCATCATCATCATTCTTCTGGTGTAGAT
CTGGGTACCGAGAACCTGTACTTCCAATCCATGACAGGCACACCAGGGTCAGAAGGGGGGACGGTGAAGA
ACTATGAGACAGCTGTCCAATTTTGCTGGAATCATTATAAGGATCAAATGGATCCTATCGAAAAGGATTG
GTGCGACTGGGCCATGATTAGCAGGCCTTATAGCACCCTGCGAGATTGCCTGGAGCACTTTGCAGAGTTG
TTTGACCTGGGCTTCCCCAATCCCTTGGCAGAGAGGATCATCTTTGAGACTCACCAGATCCACTTTGCCA
ACTGCTCCCTGGTGCAGCCCACCTTCTCTTGACAGTAAAGGTGGATACGGATCCGAATTCGAGCTCCGTC
GACAAGCTTGCGGCCGCACTCGAGCACCACCACCACCACCACTGAGATCCGGCTGCTAACAAAGCCCGAA
AGGAAGCTGAGTTGGCTGCTGCCACCGCTGAGCAATAACTAGCATAACCCCTTGGGGCCTCTAAACGGGT
CTTGAGGGGTTTTTTGCTGAAAGGAGGAACTATATCCGGATTGGCGAATGGG
[124 nt withheld, positions 613-736]
C
[91 nt withheld, positions 738-828]
A
[49 nt withheld, positions 830-878]
CCTTTGACGTTGGAGTCCACGTTCTTT
[37 nt withheld, positions 906-942]
ACCCTATCTCGGTCTATTCTTTTGATTTATAAGGGAT
