>Addgene plasmid #39058 | RAMP2 | addgene partial sequence | sequence record 53379 | T7_term
GTCGACGGAGCTCGAATTCGGATCCGTATCCACCTTTACTGTCAAGAGAAGGTGGGCTGCACCAGGGAGC
AGTTGGCAAAGTGGATCTGGTGAGTCTCAAAGATGATCCTCTCTGCCAAGGGATTGGGGAAGCCCAGGTC
AAACAACTCTGCAAAGTGCTCCAGGCAATCTCGCAGGGTGCTATAAGGCCTGCTAATCATGGCCCAGTCG
CACCAATCCTTTTCGATAGGATCCATTTGATCCTTATAATGATTCCAGCAAAATTGGACAGCTGTCTCAT
AGTTCTTCACCGTCCCCCCTTCTGACCCTGGTGTGCCTGTCATGGATTGGAAGTACAGGTTCTCGGTACC
CAGATCTACACCAGAAGAATGATGATGATGATGGTGCATATGTATATCTCCTTCTTAAAGTTAAACAAAA
TTATTTCTAGAGGGGAATTGTTATCCGCTCACAATTCCCCTATAGTGAGTCGTATTAATTTCGCGGGATC
GAGATCTCGATCCTCTACGCCGGACGCATCGTGGCCGGCATCACCGGCGCCACAGGTGCGGTTGCTGGCG
CCTATATCGCCGACATCACCGATGGGGAAGATCGGGCTCGCCACTTCGGGCTCATGAGCGCTTGTTTCGG
CGTGGGTATGGTGGCAGGCCCCGTGGCCGGGGGACTGTTGGGCGCCATCTCCTTGCATGCACCATTCCTT
GCGGCGGCGGTGCTCAACGGCCTCAACCTACTACTGGGCTGCTTCCTAATGCAGGAGTCGCATAAGGGAG
AGCGTCGAAATCCCCGGACACCATCCGAATG
